>Addgene plasmid #234739 | Venus-kras | addgene full sequence | sequence record 467787 | Addgene NGS Result
TTGAGATCCTTTTTTTCTGCGAGTAATCTGCTGCTTGCAAACAAAAAAACCACCGCTACCAGCGGTGGTT
TGTTTGCCGGATCAAGAGCTACCAACTCTTTTTCCGAAGGTAACTGGCTTCAGCAGAGCGCAGATACCAA
ATACTGTTCTTCTAGTGTAGCCGTAGTTAGGCCACCACTTCAAGAACTCTGTAGCACCGCCTACATACCT
CGCTCTGCTAATCCTGTTACCAGTGGCTGCTGCCAGTGGCGATAAGTCGTGTCTTACCGGGTTGGACTCA
AGACGATAGTTACCGGATAAGGCGCAGCGGTCGGGCTGAACGGGGGGTTCGTGCACACAGCCCAGCTTGG
AGCGAACGACCTACACCGAACTGAGATACCTACAGCGTGAGCTATGAGAAAGCGCCACGCTTCCCGAAGG
GAGAAAGGCGGACAGGTATCCGGTAAGCGGCAGGGTCGGAACAGGAGAGCGCACGAGGGAGCTTCCAGGG
GGAAACGCCTGGTATCTTTATAGTCCTGTCGGGTTTCGCCACCTCTGACTTGAGCGTCGATTTTTGTGAT
GCTCGTCAGGGGGGCGGAGCCTATGGAAAAACGCCAGCAACGCGGCCTTTTTACGGTTCCTGGCCTTTTG
CTGGCCTTTTGCTCACATGTTCTTTCCTGCGTTATCCCCTGATTCTGTGGATAACCGTATTACCGCCATG
CATTAGTTATTAATAGTAATCAATTACGGGGTCATTAGTTCATAGCCCATATATGGAGTTCCGCGTTACA
TAACTTACGGTAAATGGCCCGCCTGGCTGACCGCCCAACGACCCCCGCCCATTGACGTCAATAATGACGT
ATGTTCCCATAGTAACGCCAATAGGGACTTTCCATTGACGTCAATGGGTGGAGTATTTACGGTAAACTGC
CCACTTGGCAGTACATCAAGTGTATCATATGCCAAGTACGCCCCCTATTGACGTCAATGACGGTAAATGG
CCCGCCTGGCATTATGCCCAGTACATGACCTTATGGGACTTTCCTACTTGGCAGTACATCTACGTATTAG
TCATCGCTATTACCATGGTGATGCGGTTTTGGCAGTACATCAATGGGCGTGGATAGCGGTTTGACTCACG
GGGATTTCCAAGTCTCCACCCCATTGACGTCAATGGGAGTTTGTTTTGGCACCAAAATCAACGGGACTTT
CCAAAATGTCGTAACAACTCCGCCCCATTGACGCAAATGGGCGGTAGGCGTGTACGGTGGGAGGTCTATA
TAAGCAGAGCTGGTTTAGTGAACCGTCAGATCCGCTAGCGCTACCGGACTCAGATCTCGAGCTCAAGCTT
CGAATTCTGCAGTCGACGGTACCGCGGGCCCGGGATCCACCGGTCGCCACCATGGTGAGCAAGGGCGAGG
AGCTGTTCACCGGGGTGGTGCCCATCCTGGTCGAGCTGGACGGCGACGTAAACGGCCACAAGTTCAGCGT
GTCCGGCGAGGGCGAGGGCGATGCCACCTACGGCAAGCTGACCCTGAAGCTCATCTGCACCACCGGCAAG
CTGCCCGTGCCCTGGCCCACCCTCGTGACCACCCTCGGCTACGGCCTGCAGTGCTTCGCCCGCTACCCCG
ACCACATGAAGCAGCACGACTTCTTCAAGTCCGCCATGCCCGAAGGCTACGTCCAGGAGCGCACCATCTT
CTTCAAGGACGACGGCAACTACAAGACCCGCGCCGAGGTGAAGTTCGAGGGCGACACCCTGGTGAACCGC
ATCGAGCTGAAGGGCATCGACTTCAAGGAGGACGGCAACATCCTGGGGCACAAGCTGGAGTACAACTACA
ACAGCCACAACGTCTATATCACCGCCGACAAGCAGAAGAACGGCATCAAGGCCAACTTCAAGATCCGCCA
CAACATCGAGGACGGCGGCGTGCAGCTCGCCGACCACTACCAGCAGAACACCCCCATCGGCGACGGCCCC
GTGCTGCTGCCCGACAACCACTACCTGAGCTACCAGTCCAAGCTGAGCAAAGACCCCAACGAGAAGCGCG
ATCACATGGTCCTGCTGGAGTTCGTGACCGCCGCCGGGATCACTCTCGGCATGGACGAGCTGTACAAGCG
AAAACATAAAGAAAAGATGAGCAAAGATGGTAAAAAGAAGAAAAAGAAGTCAAAGACAAAGTGTGTAATT
ATGTGAGCGGCCGCGACTCTAGATCATAATCAGCCATACCACATTTGTAGAGGTTTTACTTGCTTTAAAA
AACCTCCCACACCTCCCCCTGAACCTGAAACATAAAATGAATGCAATTGTTGTTGTTAACTTGTTTATTG
CAGCTTATAATGGTTACAAATAAAGCAATAGCATCACAAATTTCACAAATAAAGCATTTTTTTCACTGCA
TTCTAGTTGTGGTTTGTCCAAACTCATCAATGTATCTTAAGGCGTAAATTGTAAGCGTTAATATTTTGTT
AAAATTCGCGTTAAATTTTTGTTAAATCAGCTCATTTTTTAACCAATAGGCCGAAATCGGCAAAATCCCT
TATAAATCAAAAGAATAGACCGAGATAGGGT
[37 nt withheld, positions 2552-2588]
AAAGAACGTGGACTCCAACGTCAAAGG
[49 nt withheld, positions 2616-2664]
T
[91 nt withheld, positions 2666-2756]
G
[124 nt withheld, positions 2758-2881]
CAGGTGGCACTTTTCGGGGAAATGTGCGCGGAACCCCTATTTGTTTATTTTTCTAAATACATTCAAATAT
GTATCCGCTCATGAGACAATAACCCTGATAAATGCTTCAATAATATTGAAAAAGGAAGAGTCCTGAGGCG
GAAAGAACCAGCTGTGGAATGTGTGTCAGTTAGGGTGTGGAAAGTCCCCAGGCTCCCCAGCAGGCAGAAG
TATGCAAAGCATGCATCTCAATTAGTCAGCAACCAGGTGTGGAAAGTCCCCAGGCTCCCCAGCAGGCAGA
AGTATGCAAAGCATGCATCTCAATTAGTCAGCAACCATAGTCCCGCCCCTAACTCCGCCCATCCCGCCCC
TAACTCCGCCCAGTTCCGCCCATTCTCCGCCCCATGGCTGACTAATTTTTTTTATTTATGCAGAGGCCGA
GGCCGCCTCGGCCTCTGAGCTATTCCAGAAGTAGTGAGGAGGCTTTTTTGGAGGCCTAGGCTTTTGCAAA
GATCGATCAAGAGACAGGATGAGGATCGTTTCGCATGATTGAACAAGATGGATTGCACGCAGGTTCTCCG
GCCGCTTGGGTGGAGAGGCTATTCGGCTATGACTGGGCACAACAGACAATCGGCTGCTCTGATGCCGCCG
TGTTCCGGCTGTCAGCGCAGGGGCGCCCGGTTCTTTTTGTCAAGACCGACCTGTCCGGTGCCCTGAATGA
ACTGCAAGACGAGGCAGCGCGGCTATCGTGGCTGGCCACGACGGGCGTTCCTTGCGCAGCTGTGCTCGAC
GTTGTCACTGAAGCGGGAAGGGACTGGCTGCTATTGGGCGAAGTGCCGGGGCAGGATCTCCTGTCATCTC
ACCTTGCTCCTGCCGAGAAAGTATCCATCATGGCTGATGCAATGCGGCGGCTGCATACGCTTGATCCGGC
TACCTGCCCATTCGACCACCAAGCGAAACATCGCATCGAGCGAGCACGTACTCGGATGGAAGCCGGTCTT
GTCGATCAGGATGATCTGGACGAAGAGCATCAGGGGCTCGCGCCAGCCGAACTGTTCGCCAGGCTCAAGG
CGAGCATGCCCGACGGCGAGGATCTCGTCGTGACCCATGGCGATGCCTGCTTGCCGAATATCATGGTGGA
AAATGGCCGCTTTTCTGGATTCATCGACTGTGGCCGGCTGGGTGTGGCGGACCGCTATCAGGACATAGCG
TTGGCTACCCGTGATATTGCTGAAGAGCTTGGCGGCGAATGGGCTGACCGCTTCCTCGTGCTTTACGGTA
TCGCCGCTCCCGATTCGCAGCGCATCGCCTTCTATCGCCTTCTTGACGAGTTCTTCTGAGCGGGACTCTG
GGGTTCGAAATGACCGACCAAGCGACGCCCAACCTGCCATCACGAGATTTCGATTCCACCGCCGCCTTCT
ATGAAAGGTTGGGCTTCGGAATCGTTTTCCGGGACGCCGGCTGGATGATCCTCCAGCGCGGGGATCTCAT
GCTGGAGTTCTTCGCCCACCCTAGGGGGAGGCTAACTGAAACACGGAAGGAGACAATACCGGAAGGAACC
CGCGCTATGACGGCAATAAAAAGACAGAATAAAACGCACGGTGTTGGGTCGTTTGTTCATAAACGCGGGG
TTCGGTCCCAGGGCTGGCACTCTGTCGATACCCCACCGAGACCCCATTGGGGCCAATACGCCCGCGTTTC
TTCCTTTTCCCCACCCCACCCCCCAAGTTCGGGTGAAGGCCCAGGGCTCGCAGCCAACGTCGGGGCGGCA
GGCCCTGCCATAGCCTCAGGTTACTCATATATACTTTAGATTGATTTAAAACTTCATTTTTAATTTAAAA
GGATCTAGGTGAAGATCCTTTTTGATAATCTCATGACCAAAATCCCTTAACGTGAGTTTTCGTTCCACTG
AGCGTCAGACCCCGTAGAAAAGATCAAAGGATCTTC
Features (pLannotate 1.2.2; 15 found; start..end, strand, type, name):
      1..589     +  rep_origin     ori: high-copy-number ColE1/pMB1/pBR322/pUC origin of replication
    764..1067    +  enhancer       CMV enhancer: human cytomegalovirus immediate early enhancer
   1068..1271    +  promoter       CMV promoter: human cytomegalovirus (CMV) immediate early promoter
   1294..1374    +  misc_feature   MCS: multiple cloning site
   1382..2098    +  CDS            mVenus: mVenus is a basic (constitutively fluorescent) yellow fluorescent protein published in 2006, derived from Aequorea victoria. It is reported to be a rapidly-maturing monomer with moderate acid sensitivity.
   2099..2174    +  CDS            K-Ras (fragment): human small GTPase proto-oncoprotein
   2192..2275    +  CDS            large T antigen (fragment): large T antigen from SV40 (simian virus 40)
   2298..2419    +  polyA_signal   SV40 poly(A) signal: SV40 polyadenylation signal
   2453..2881    -  rep_origin     f1 ori (sequence partly withheld): f1 bacteriophage origin of replication; arrow indicates direction of (+) strand synthesis
   2908..3012    +  promoter       AmpR promoter: bla
   3014..3371    +  promoter       SV40 promoter: SV40 enhancer and early promoter
   3406..4200    +  CDS            NeoR/KanR: aminoglycoside phosphotransferase from Tn5; aph(3')-II (or nptII); confers resistance to neomycin, kanamycin, and G418 (Geneticin®)
   4221..4373    +  CDS            ble (fragment): BLE_KLEPN - Experimental evidence at protein level: Swiss-Prot protein existence level 1. Binding protein with a strong affinity to the bleomycin family of antibiotics. Binds to CL990; an antimitotic-antibiotic compound. From Klebsiella pneumoniae.
   4432..4479    +  polyA_signal   HSV TK poly(A) signal: herpes simplex virus thymidine kinase polyadenylation signal (Cole and Stacy, 1985)
   4570..4586    -  polyA_signal   bGH poly(A) signal (fragment): bovine growth hormone polyadenylation signal
