[The description below was written by a language model from this plasmid's Addgene catalogue record and pLannotate feature annotations shown in this document.]
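Description:
Venus-kras is a 4,807-bp mammalian expression plasmid built on the pVenus-C1 backbone, designed to label the plasma membrane of transfected cells with a yellow fluorescent protein. It is propagated in E. coli from a high-copy ColE1/pUC-type origin and selected with kanamycin. The resistance cassette is the dual-purpose NeoR/KanR gene (Tn5 aminoglycoside phosphotransferase). It is preceded by both a bacterial bla-type promoter and the SV40 enhancer/early promoter and followed by an HSV TK polyadenylation signal, so the same marker could in principle support G418 selection in mammalian cells. An f1 phage origin is also present. The short hits annotated as ble, bGH poly(A) and SV40 large T antigen fragments appear to be backbone remnants or sequence adjoining the SV40 poly(A) region rather than functional parts.

The payload is a single synthetic open reading frame driven by the human CMV immediate-early enhancer and promoter and terminated by the SV40 poly(A) signal. It consists of the Venus coding sequence (annotated as mVenus) fused directly at its C-terminus to a short fragment of human K-Ras of roughly 25 codons. The record does not specify which residues are included. However, the fragment's small size and C-terminal position, together with the stated purpose, fit the K-Ras membrane-targeting tail, whose polybasic stretch and CAAX prenylation motif anchor proteins to the inner leaflet of the plasma membrane without the GTPase domain.

The construct serves as a constitutively expressed plasma membrane marker. Such markers are commonly used for imaging or as membrane-localised fluorescent acceptors in proximity assays, and the associated publication concerns receptor internalization.
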