Addgene plasmid #234739: Venus-kras
Purpose: Mammalian expression of plasma membrane marker Venus-kras
Depositing lab: Nevin Lambert. Depositing organization: Augusta University. Publication: Internalization dissociates beta2-adrenergic receptors. Lan TH, Kuravi S, Lambert NA. PLoS One. 2011 Feb 22;6(2):e17361. 10.1371/journal.pone.0017361 PubMed 21364942.
Backbone
  Vector backbone: pVenus-C1
  Vector type: Mammalian Expression
Growth in bacteria
  Bacterial resistance: Kanamycin, 50 μg/mL
  Growth temperature: 37°C
  Growth strain: DH5alpha
  Copy number: High Copy
Gene/Insert
  Gene/Insert name: Venus-kras
  Species: Synthetic
  Promoter: CMV
  Cloning method: Ligation Independent Cloning
Terms and licenses: Academic/Nonprofit Terms; Industry Terms: Not Available to Industry
How to cite: Venus-kras was a gift from Nevin Lambert (Addgene plasmid # 234739 ; http://n2t.net/addgene:234739 ; RRID:Addgene_234739)
